Addgene plasmid #203228: PP_070_pAAV_CAG_LR-Voltron2-P2A-LR-CheRiff-TS-eYFP-ER2
Purpose: Co-expressing membrane-localized Voltron2 and membrane-localized CheRiff.
Depositing lab: Adam Cohen. Depositing organization: Harvard University. Publication: Dendritic excitations govern back-propagation via a spike-rate accelerometer. Park P, Wong-Campos JD, Itkis DG, Lee BH, Qi Y, Davis HC, Antin B, Pasarkar A, Grimm JB, Plutkis SE, Holland KL, Paninski L, Lavis LD, Cohen AE. Nat Commun. 2025 Feb 4;16(1):1333. doi: 10.1038/s41467-025-55819-9. PubMed 39905023.
Backbone
  Vector backbone: pAAV
  Backbone size w/o insert (bp): 5827
  Total vector size (bp): 9577
  Vector type: Mammalian Expression, AAV
Growth in bacteria
  Bacterial resistance: Ampicillin, 100 μg/mL
  Growth temperature: 37°C
  Growth strain: NEB Stable
  Copy number: High Copy
Gene/Insert
  Gene/Insert name: Membrane-localized optopatch for neuronal dendrites
  Species: Synthetic
  Insert size (bp): 3750
  Promoter: CAG
  Cloning method: Gibson Cloning
  Sequencing primers: 5′ CGGGCCCGGGATCTCGAGgatccGCCACCATGGGCCGACCCCAAATACTC; 3′ tatcgataagcttgatatcgaattcTTAAACTTCATTTTCATAGCAAAATC
Terms and licenses: Academic/Nonprofit Terms; Industry Terms: Not Available to Industry
Depositor comments: Please visit https://doi.org/10.1101/2023.06.02.543490 for bioRxiv preprint.
How to cite: PP_070_pAAV_CAG_LR-Voltron2-P2A-LR-CheRiff-TS-eYFP-ER2 was a gift from Adam Cohen (Addgene plasmid # 203228 ; http://n2t.net/addgene:203228 ; RRID:Addgene_203228)
