[The description below was written by a language model from this plasmid's Addgene catalogue record and pLannotate feature annotations shown in this document.]
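Description:
PP_070_pAAV_CAG_LR-Voltron2-P2A-LR-CheRiff-TS-eYFP-ER2 is an AAV transfer plasmid for mammalian expression, built on a pAAV backbone of roughly 9.6 kb in total. It is propagated in bacteria through a high-copy ColE1/pUC-type origin with ampicillin selection (AmpR), and it also carries an f1 phage origin. The expression cassette lies between AAV2 inverted terminal repeats, which direct genome replication and packaging. The 3′ ITR is annotated in full, whereas only short ITR fragments were detected at the 5′ end of the sequenced record. This may reflect the difficulty of sequencing these hairpin repeats rather than a true deletion. The ITR-flanked region spans close to 7 kb, well above the usual AAV packaging capacity, so the plasmid may be better suited to direct delivery such as transfection or electroporation. The record does not state the intended delivery route.

Expression is driven by the CAG promoter (CMV enhancer, chicken β-actin promoter and chimeric intron), with a WPRE and hGH polyadenylation signal downstream to boost transcript stability and processing. The synthetic 3.75 kb insert is a bicistronic "optopatch" for simultaneous optical stimulation and voltage recording in neuronal dendrites. The first open reading frame encodes Voltron2, a chemigenetic voltage indicator in which a rhodopsin domain is fused to HaloTag, which covalently binds a chloroalkane dye. It is followed by a KCNJ2 (Kir2.1)-derived trafficking sequence. A P2A peptide separates it from CheRiff, a blue-light-gated channelrhodopsin actuator fused to a Kir2.1 trafficking signal (TS), EYFP and, per the name, an ER export motif (ER2). Both proteins begin with an "LR" element that the record does not define. Short rhodopsin-like matches are annotated near these positions, and the stated purpose indicates membrane localization of both components.
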