Features (pLannotate 1.2.2; 25 found; start..end, strand, type, name):
     12..39      +  repeat_region  AAV2 ITR (fragment): inverted terminal repeat of adeno-associated virus serotype 2 inverted
     68..95      +  repeat_region  AAV2 ITR (fragment): inverted terminal repeat of adeno-associated virus serotype 2 inverted
    223..526     +  enhancer       CMV enhancer: human cytomegalovirus immediate early enhancer
    528..802     +  promoter       chicken β-actin promoter: No description available
    803..1819    +  intron         chimeric intron: chimera between introns from chicken β-actin and rabbit β-globin
   1880..1897    +  misc_feature   MCS (fragment): multiple cloning site
   1968..2099    +  CDS            rho (fragment): OPSD_GALML - Experimental evidence at transcript level: Swiss-Prot protein existence level 2. Photoreceptor required for image-forming vision at low light intensity. While most salt water fish species use retinal as chromophore, most freshwater fish use 3-dehydroretinal, or a mixture of retinal and 3-dehydroretinal (By similarity). Light-induced isomerization of 11-cis to all-trans retinal triggers a conformational change that activates signaling via G-proteins. Subsequent receptor phosphorylation mediates displacement of the bound G-protein alpha subunit by arrestin and terminates signaling (
   2715..3596    +  CDS            HaloTag®: modified bacterial dehalogenase that forms covalent bonds with chloroalkane derivatives
   3609..3668    +  CDS            KCNJ2 (fragment): KCNJ2_HUMAN - Also known as IRK1. Experimental evidence at protein level: Swiss-Prot protein existence level 1. Probably participates in establishing action potential waveform and excitability of neuronal and muscle tissues. Inward rectifier potassium channels are characterized by a greater tendency to allow potassium to flow into the cell rather than out of it. Their voltage dependence is regulated by the concentration of extracellular potassium; as external potassium is raised, the voltage range of the channel opening shifts to more positive voltages. The inward rectification is mainly due t
   3699..3754    +  CDS            P2A (fragment): 2A peptide from porcine teschovirus-1 polyprotein Eukaryotic ribosomes fail to insert a peptide bond between the Gly and Pro residues, yielding separate polypeptides.
   3804..3866    +  CDS            RHO (fragment): OPSD_BOVIN - Experimental evidence at protein level: Swiss-Prot protein existence level 1. Photoreceptor required for image-forming vision at low light intensity. Required for photoreceptor cell viability after birth (By similarity). Light-induced isomerization of 11-cis to all-trans retinal triggers a conformational change that activates signaling via G- proteins (PubMed:10926528, PubMed:12044163, PubMed:11972040, PubMed:16908857, PubMed:16586416, PubMed:17060607, PubMed:17449675, PubMed:18818650, PubMed:21389983, PubMed:22198838, PubMed:23579341, PubMed:25205354, PubMed:27458239). Subsequent
   3873..4817    +  CDS            CheRiff: blue light-activated optogenetic actuator derived from Scherffelia dubia channelrhodopsin (Hochbaum et al., 2014)
   4839..4898    +  CDS            KCNJ2 (fragment): KCNJ2_HUMAN - Also known as IRK1. Experimental evidence at protein level: Swiss-Prot protein existence level 1. Probably participates in establishing action potential waveform and excitability of neuronal and muscle tissues. Inward rectifier potassium channels are characterized by a greater tendency to allow potassium to flow into the cell rather than out of it. Their voltage dependence is regulated by the concentration of extracellular potassium; as external potassium is raised, the voltage range of the channel opening shifts to more positive voltages. The inward rectification is mainly due t
   4917..5633    +  CDS            EYFP: EYFP is a basic (constitutively fluorescent) green/yellow fluorescent protein published in 1996, derived from Aequorea victoria. It is reported to be a very rapidly-maturing weak dimer with high acid sensitivity.
   5664..5688    +  misc_feature   MCS (fragment): pBluescript multiple cloning site
   5688..6276    +  misc_feature   WPRE: woodchuck hepatitis virus posttranscriptional regulatory element
   6308..6784    +  polyA_signal   hGH poly(A) signal: human growth hormone polyadenylation signal
   6824..6964    +  repeat_region  AAV2 ITR: inverted terminal repeat of adeno-associated virus serotype 2 inverted
   6969..7020    -  misc_feature   bom (fragment): basis of mobility region from pBR322
   7039..7494    +  rep_origin     f1 ori (sequence partly withheld): f1 bacteriophage origin of replication; arrow indicates direction of (+) strand synthesis
   7495..7544    -  misc_feature   bom (fragment): basis of mobility region from pBR322
   7646..7681    -  CDS            rop (fragment): Rop protein, which maintains plasmids at low copy number; rop
   7776..7880    +  promoter       AmpR promoter: bla
   7881..8741    +  CDS            AmpR: β-lactamase; bla; confers resistance to ampicillin, carbenicillin, and related antibiotics
   8912..9500    +  rep_origin     ori: high-copy-number ColE1/pMB1/pBR322/pUC origin of replication
>Addgene plasmid #203228 | PP_070_pAAV_CAG_LR-Voltron2-P2A-LR-CheRiff-TS-eYFP-ER2 | addgene full sequence | sequence record 399200 | Addgene NGS Result
CCTGCAGGCAGCTGCGCGCTCGCTCGCTCACTGAGGCCGCCCGGGCGTCGGGCGACCTTTGGTCGCCCGG
CCTCAGTGAGCGAGCGAGCGCGCAGAGAGGGAGTGGCCAACTCCATCACTAGGGGTTCCTGCGGCCGCAC
GCGTCCAGTTTGGTTAATTAACTAGTTATTAATAGTAATCAATTACGGGGTCATTAGTTCATAGCCCATA
TATGGAGTTCCGCGTTACATAACTTACGGTAAATGGCCCGCCTGGCTGACCGCCCAACGACCCCCGCCCA
TTGACGTCAATAATGACGTATGTTCCCATAGTAACGCCAATAGGGACTTTCCATTGACGTCAATGGGTGG
AGTATTTACGGTAAACTGCCCACTTGGCAGTACATCAAGTGTATCATATGCCAAGTACGCCCCCTATTGA
CGTCAATGACGGTAAATGGCCCGCCTGGCATTATGCCCAGTACATGACCTTATGGGACTTTCCTACTTGG
CAGTACATCTACGTATTAGTCATCGCTATTACCATGGTCGAGGTGAGCCCCACGTTCTGCTTCACTCTCC
CCATCTCCCCCCCCTCCCCACCCCCAATTTTGTATTTATTTATTTTTTAATTATTTTGTGCAGCGATGGG
GGCGGGGGGGGGGGGGCGCGCGCCAGGCGGGGCGGGGSGGGGSGRGGGGSGGGGSGGGGSGRGGCGGRGA
GGTGCGGCGGCAGCCAATCAGAGCGGCGCGCTCCGAAAGTTTCCTTTTATGGCGAGGCGGCGGCGGCGGC
GGCCCTATAAAAAGCGAAGCGCGCGGCGGGCGGGAGTCGCTGCGCGCTGCCTTCGCCCCGTGCCCCGCTC
CGCCGCCGCCTCGCGCCGCCCGCCCCGGCTCTGACTGACCGCGTTACTCCCACAGGTGAGCGGGCGGGAC
GGCCCTTCTCCTCCGGGCTGTAATTAGCGCTTGGTTTAATGACGGCTTGTTTCTTTTCTGTGGCTGCGTG
AAAGCCTTGAGGGGCTCCGGGAGGGCCCTTTGTGCGGGGGGAGCGGCTCGGGGGGTGCGTGCGTGTGTGT
GTGCGTGGGGAGCGCCGCGTGCGGCTCCGCGCTGCCCGGCGGCTGTGAGCGCTGCGGGCGCGGCGCGGGG
CTTTGTGCGCTCCGCAGTGTGCGCGAGGGGAGCGCGGCCGGGGGCGGTGCCCCGCGGTGCGGGGGGGGCT
GCGAGGGGAACAAAGGCTGCGTGCGGGGTGTGTGCGTGGGGGGGTGAGCAGGGGGTGTGGGCGCGTCGGT
CGGGCTGCAACCCCCCCTGCACCCCCCTCCCCGAGTTGCTGAGCACGGCCCGGCTTCGGGTGCGGGGCTC
CGTACGGGGCGTGGCGCGGGGCTCGCCGTGCCGGGCGGGGGGTGGCGGCAGGTGGGGGTGCCGGGCGGGG
CGGGGCCGCCTCGGGCCGGGGAGGGCTCGGGGGAGGGGCGCGGCGGTCCCCGGAGCGCCGGCGGCTGTCG
AGGCGCGGCGAGCCGCAGCCATTGCCTTTTATGGTAATCGTGCGAGAGGGCGCAGGGACTTCCTTTGTCC
CAAATCTGTGCGGAGCCGAAATCTGGGAGGCGCCGCCGCACCCCCTCTAGCGGGCGCGGGGCGAAGCGGT
GCGGCGCCGGCAGGAAGGAAATGGGCGGGGAGGGCCTTCGTGCGTCGCCGCGCCGCCGTCCCCTTCTCCC
TCTCCAGCCTCGGGGCTGTCCGCGGGGGGACGGCTGCCTTCGGGGGGGACGGGGCAGGGCGGGGTTCGGC
TTCTGGCGTGTGACCGGCGGCTCTAGAGCCTCTGCTAACCATGTTCATGCCTTCTTCTTTTTCCTACAGC
TCCTGGGCAACGTGCTGGTTATTGTGCTGTCTCATCATTTTGGCAAAGAATTGATTTGATACCGCGGGCC
CGGGATCTCGAGGATCCGCCACCATGGGCCGACCCCAAATACTCCTCTTGCTGGCTTTGTTGACCCTTGG
ACTGGCTAACGGAACAGAAGGTCCCAACTTCTACGTTCCTTTCAGCAATAAGACAGGCGTAGTCAGATCC
GGTAGTGCTGACGTGGAAACCGAGACCGGCATGATTGCACAGTGGATTGTCTTTGCTATTATGGCTGCTG
CTGCTATTGCTTTTGGAGTGGCTGTGCACTTTCGGCCTTCAGAGCTGAAGAGCGCATACTATATCAACAT
TGCCATCTGCACTATCGCCGCTACCGCTTACTATGCAATGGCCGTGAACTACCAGGACCTGACAATGAAT
GGTGAAAGGCAGGTGGTCTACGCAAGATATATTAACTGGGTGCTGACCACACCACTGCTCCTGCTCGATC
TCATCGTCATGACCAAGATGGGCGGAGTGATGATTTCTTGGGTCATCGGCGCAGACATTTTCATGATCGT
GTTTGGTATTCTGGGCGACTTCGAGGATGAACACAAGTTCAAATGGGTGTACTTTATCGCTGGATGTGTG
ATGCAGGCAGTCCTGACATACGGGATGTATAACGCCACTTGGAAAGACGATCTGAAGAAAAGCCCCGAGT
ACCATAGCTCCTATGTCAGTCTGCTCGTCTTCCTGTCAATCCTCTGGGTGTTTTATCCTGTCGTGTGGGC
TTTCGGGTCTGGTAGTGGCGTGCTGTCCGTCGACAATGAGGCCATTCTCATGGGAATCCTGGATGTGCTC
GCTAAGCCACTGTTTGGAATGGGGTGCCTCATTGCCCATGAGACTATCTTCAAGATCGGTACTGGCTTTC
CATTCGACCCCCATTATGTGGAAGTCCTGGGCGAGCGCATGCACTACGTCGATGTTGGTCCGCGCGATGG
CACCCCTGTGCTGTTCCTGCACGGTAACCCGACCTCCTCCTACGTGTGGCGCAACATCATCCCGCATGTT
GCACCGACCCATCGCTGCATTGCTCCAGACCTGATCGGTATGGGCAAATCCGACAAACCAGACCTGGGTT
ATTTCTTCGACGACCACGTCCGCTTCATGGATGCCTTCATCGAAGCCCTGGGTCTGGAAGAGGTCGTCCT
GGTCATTCACGACTGGGGCTCCGCTCTGGGTTTCCACTGGGCCAAGCGCAATCCAGAGCGCGTCAAAGGT
ATTGCATTTATGGAGTTCATCCGCCCTATCCCGACCTGGGACGAATGGCCAGAATTTGCCCGCGAGACCT
TCCAGGCCTTCCGCACCACCGACGTCGGCCGCAAGCTGATCATCGATCAGAACGTTTTTATCGAGGGTAC
GCTGCCGATGGGTGTCGTCCGCCCGCTGACTGAAGTCGAGATGGACCATTACCGCGAGCCGTTCCTGAAT
CCTGTTGACCGCGAGCCACTGTGGCGCTTCCCAAACGAGCTGCCAATCGCCGGTGAGCCAGCGAACATCG
TCGCGCTGGTCGAAGAATACATGGACTGGCTGCACCAGTCCCCTGTCCCGAAGCTGCTGTTCTGGGGCAC
CCCAGGCGTTCTGATCCCACCGGCCGAAGCCGCTCGCCTGGCCAAAAGCCTGCCTAACTGCAAGGCTGTG
GACATCGGCCCGGGTCTGAATCTGCTGCAAGAAGACAACCCGGACCTGATCGGCAGCGAGATCGCGCGCT
GGCTGTCGACGCTCGAGATTTCCGGCGAGCCAACCACTAAGAGCAGGATCACCAGCGAGGGCGAGTACAT
CCCCCTGGACCAGATCGACATCAACGTGTTCTGCTACGAGAACGAGGTGGGCTCCGGAGCCACGAACTTC
TCTCTGTTAAAGCAAGCAGGAGACGTGGAAGAAAACCCCGGTCCCCGACCCCAAATACTCCTCTTGCTGG
CTTTGTTGACCCTTGGACTGGCTAACGGAACAGAAGGTCCCAACTTCTACGTTCCTTTCAGCAATAAGAC
AGGCGTAGTCAGATCCGGTAGTGGCGGAGCTCCTGCTCCAGACGCTCACAGCGCCCCACCTGGAAACGAT
TCTGCCGGAGGCAGTGAGTACCATGCCCCAGCTGGATATCAAGTGAATCCACCCTACCACCCCGTGCATG
GGTATGAGGAACAGTGCAGCTCCATCTACATCTACTATGGGGCCCTGTGGGAGCAGGAAACAGCTAGGGG
CTTCCAGTGGTTTGCCGTGTTCCTGTCTGCCCTGTTTCTGGCTTTCTACGGCTGGCACGCCTATAAGGCC
AGCGTGGGATGGGAGGAAGTGTACGTGTGCTCCGTGGAGCTGATCAAAGTGATTCTGGAGATCTATTTCG
AGTTCACCAGTCCTGCTATGCTGTTCCTGTACGGAGGGAACATTACCCCATGGCTGAGATATGCCGAATG
GCTGCTGACATGTCCCGTGATCCTGATTCATCTGTCTAACATCACCGGCCTGAGTGAGGCATACAATAAG
CGGACAATGGCTCTGCTGGTGTCCGACCTGGGAACTATTTGCATGGGAGTGACAGCCGCTCTGGCCACTG
GGTGGGTGAAGTGGCTGTTTTACTGTATCGGCCTGGTGTATGGAACCCAGACATTCTACAACGCTGGAAT
CATCTACGTGGAGTCTTACTATATCATGCCTGCCGGCGGCTGTAAGAAACTGGTGCTGGCCATGACTGCC
GTGTACTATTCTAGTTGGCTGATGTTTCCCGGCCTGTTCATCTTTGGGCCTGAAGGCATGCACACCCTGA
GCGTGGCTGGGTCCACTATTGGCCATACCATCGCCGACCTGCTGTCCAAGAATATTTGGGGACTGCTGGG
GCACTTCCTGCGGATCAAAATTCACGAGCATATCATTATGTACGGCGATATCAGGAGACCAGTGAGCTCC
CAGTTTCTGGGACGCAAGGTGGACGTGCTGGCCTTCGTGACAGAGGAAGATAAAGTGGCGGCCGCCAAGA
GCGTCGAGAAATCCAGAATTACTTCTGAAGGGGAGTATATCCCTCTGGATCAAATAGACATCAATGTTGT
CGACACTAGTTCTAGAATGGTGAGCAAGGGCGAGGAGCTGTTCACCGGGGTGGTGCCCATCCTGGTCGAG
CTGGACGGCGACGTAAACGGCCACAAGTTCAGCGTGTCCGGCGAGGGCGAGGGCGATGCCACCTACGGCA
AGCTGACCCTGAAGTTCATCTGCACCACCGGCAAGCTGCCCGTGCCCTGGCCCACCCTCGTGACCACCTT
CGGCTACGGCCTGCAGTGCTTCGCCCGCTACCCCGACCACATGAAGCAGCACGACTTCTTCAAGTCCGCC
ATGCCCGAAGGCTACGTCCAGGAGCGCACCATCTTCTTCAAGGACGACGGCAACTACAAGACCCGCGCCG
AGGTGAAGTTCGAGGGCGACACCCTGGTGAACCGCATCGAGCTGAAGGGCATCGACTTCAAGGAGGACGG
CAACATCCTGGGGCACAAGCTGGAGTACAACTACAACAGCCACAACGTCTATATCATGGCCGACAAGCAG
AAGAACGGCATCAAGGTGAACTTCAAGATCCGCCACAACATCGAGGACGGCAGCGTGCAGCTCGCCGACC
ACTACCAGCAGAACACCCCCATCGGCGACGGCCCCGTGCTGCTGCCCGACAACCACTACCTGAGCTACCA
GTCCGCCCTGAGCAAAGACCCCAACGAGAAGCGCGATCACATGGTCCTGCTGGAGTTCGTGACCGCCGCC
GGGATCACTCTCGGCATGGACGAGCTGTACAAGTCTAGATTTTGCTATGAAAATGAAGTTTAAGAATTCG
ATATCAAGCTTATCGATAATCAACCTCTGGATTACAAAATTTGTGAAAGATTGACTGGTATTCTTAACTA
TGTTGCTCCTTTTACGCTATGTGGATACGCTGCTTTAATGCCTTTGTATCATGCTATTGCTTCCCGTATG
GCTTTCATTTTCTCCTCCTTGTATAAATCCTGGTTGCTGTCTCTTTATGAGGAGTTGTGGCCCGTTGTCA
GGCAACGTGGCGTGGTGTGCACTGTGTTTGCTGACGCAACCCCCACTGGTTGGGGCATTGCCACCACCTG
TCAGCTCCTTTCCGGGACTTTCGCTTTCCCCCTCCCTATTGCCACGGCGGAACTCATCGCCGCCTGCCTT
GCCCGCTGCTGGACAGGGGCTCGGCTGTTGGGCACTGACAATTCCGTGGTGTTGTCGGGGAAATCATCGT
CCTTTCCTTGGCTGCTCGCCTATGTTGCCACCTGGATTCTGCGCGGGACGTCCTTCTGCTACGTCCCTTC
GGCCCTCAATCCAGCGGACCTTCCTTCCCGCGGCCTGCTGCCGGCTCTGCGGCCTCTTCCGCGTCTTCGC
CTTCGCCCTCAGACGAGTCGGATCTCCCTTTGGGCCGCCTCCCCGCATCGATACCGAGCGCTGCTCGAGA
GATCTACGGGTGGCATCCCTGTGACCCCTCCCCAGTGCCTCTCCTGGCCCTGGAAGTTGCCACTCCAGTG
CCCACCAGCCTTGTCCTAATAAAATTAAGTTGCATCATTTTGTCTGACTAGGTGTCCTTCTATAATATTA
TGGGGTGGAGGGGGGTGGTATGGAGCAAGGGGCAAGTTGGGAAGACAACCTGTAGGGCCTGCGGGGTCTA
TTGGGAACCAAGCTGGAGTGCAGTGGCACAATCTTGGCTCACTGCAATCTCCGCCTCCTGGGTTCAAGCG
ATTCTCCTGCCTCAGCCTCCCGAGTTGTTGGGATTCCAGGCATGCATGACCAGGCTCAGCTAATTTTTGT
TTTTTTGGTAGAGACGGGGTTTCACCATATTGGCCAGGCTGGTCTCCAACTCCTAATCTCAGGTGATCTA
CCCACCTTGGCCTCCCAAATTGCTGGGATTACAGGCGTGAACCACTGCTCCCTTCCCTGTCCTTCTGATT
TTGTAGGTAACCACGTGCGGACCGAGCGGCCGCAGGAACCCCTAGTGATGGAGTTGGCCACTCCCTCTCT
GCGCGCTCGCTCGCTCACTGAGGCCGGGCGACCAAAGGTCGCCCGACGCCCGGGCTTTGCCCGGGCGGCC
TCAGTGAGCGAGCGAGCGCGCAGCTGCCTGCAGGGGCGCCTGATGCGGTATTTTCTCCTTACGCATCTGT
GCGGTATTTCACACCGCATA
[95 nt withheld, positions 7021-7115]
T
[46 nt withheld, positions 7117-7162]
C
[141 nt withheld, positions 7164-7304]
CCTTTGACGTTGGAGTCCACGTTCTTT
[37 nt withheld, positions 7332-7368]
ACTCTATCTCGGGCTATTCTTTTGATTTATAAGGGATTTTGCCGATTTCGGTCTATTGGTTAAAAAATGA
GCTGATTTAACAAAAATTTAACGCGAATTTTAACAAAATATTAACGTTTACAATTTTATGGTGCACTCTC
AGTACAATCTGCTCTGATGCCGCATAGTTAAGCCAGCCCCGACACCCGCCAACACCCGCTGACGCGCCCT
GACGGGCTTGTCTGCTCCCGGCATCCGCTTACAGACAAGCTGTGACCGTCTCCGGGAGCTGCATGTGTCA
GAGGTTTTCACCGTCATCACCGAAACGCGCGAGACGAAAGGGCCTCGTGATACGCCTATTTTTATAGGTT
AATGTCATGATAATAATGGTTTCTTAGACGTCAGGTGGCACTTTTCGGGGAAATGTGCGCGGAACCCCTA
TTTGTTTATTTTTCTAAATACATTCAAATATGTATCCGCTCATGAGACAATAACCCTGATAAATGCTTCA
ATAATATTGAAAAAGGAAGAGTATGAGTATTCAACATTTCCGTGTCGCCCTTATTCCCTTTTTTGCGGCA
TTTTGCCTTCCTGTTTTTGCTCACCCAGAAACGCTGGTGAAAGTAAAAGATGCTGAAGATCAGTTGGGTG
CACGAGTGGGTTACATCGAACTGGATCTCAACAGCGGTAAGATCCTTGAGAGTTTTCGCCCCGAAGAACG
TTTTCCAATGATGAGCACTTTTAAAGTTCTGCTATGTGGCGCGGTATTATCCCGTATTGACGCCGGGCAA
GAGCAACTCGGTCGCCGCATACACTATTCTCAGAATGACTTGGTTGAGTACTCACCAGTCACAGAAAAGC
ATCTTACGGATGGCATGACAGTAAGAGAATTATGCAGTGCTGCCATAACCATGAGTGATAACACTGCGGC
CAACTTACTTCTGACAACGATCGGAGGACCGAAGGAGCTAACCGCTTTTTTGCACAACATGGGGGATCAT
GTAACTCGCCTTGATCGTTGGGAACCGGAGCTGAATGAAGCCATACCAAACGACGAGCGTGACACCACGA
TGCCTGTAGCAATGGCAACAACGTTGCGCAAACTATTAACTGGCGAACTACTTACTCTAGCTTCCCGGCA
ACAATTAATAGACTGGATGGAGGCGGATAAAGTTGCAGGACCACTTCTGCGCTCGGCCCTTCCGGCTGGC
TGGTTTATTGCTGATAAATCTGGAGCCGGTGAGCGTGGGTCTCGCGGTATCATTGCAGCACTGGGGCCAG
ATGGTAAGCCCTCCCGTATCGTAGTTATCTACACGACGGGGAGTCAGGCAACTATGGATGAACGAAATAG
ACAGATCGCTGAGATAGGTGCCTCACTGATTAAGCATTGGTAACTGTCAGACCAAGTTTACTCATATATA
CTTTAGATTGATTTAAAACTTCATTTTTAATTTAAAAGGATCTAGGTGAAGATCCTTTTTGATAATCTCA
TGACCAAAATCCCTTAACGTGAGTTTTCGTTCCACTGAGCGTCAGACCCCGTAGAAAAGATCAAAGGATC
TTCTTGAGATCCTTTTTTTCTGCGCGTAATCTGCTGCTTGCAAACAAAAAAACCACCGCTACCAGCGGTG
GTTTGTTTGCCGGATCAAGAGCTACCAACTCTTTTTCCGAAGGTAACTGGCTTCAGCAGAGCGCAGATAC
CAAATACTGTTCTTCTAGTGTAGCCGTAGTTAGGCCACCACTTCAAGAACTCTGTAGCACCGCCTACATA
CCTCGCTCTGCTAATCCTGTTACCAGTGGCTGCTGCCAGTGGCGATAAGTCGTGTCTTACCGGGTTGGAC
TCAAGACGATAGTTACCGGATAAGGCGCAGCGGTCGGGCTGAACGGGGGGTTCGTGCACACAGCCCAGCT
TGGAGCGAACGACCTACACCGAACTGAGATACCTACAGCGTGAGCTATGAGAAAGCGCCACGCTTCCCGA
AGGGAGAAAGGCGGACAGGTATCCGGTAAGCGGCAGGGTCGGAACAGGAGAGCGCACGAGGGAGCTTCCA
GGGGGAAACGCCTGGTATCTTTATAGTCCTGTCGGGTTTCGCCACCTCTGACTTGAGCGTCGATTTTTGT
GATGCTCGTCAGGGGGGCGGAGCCTATGGAAAAACGCCAGCAACGCGGCCTTTTTACGGTTCCTGGCCTT
TTGCTGGCCTTTTGCTCACATGT
